>Addgene plasmid #115936 | pTW088 | addgene full sequence | sequence record 231173 | Addgene NGS Result
TCGCGCGTTTCGGTGATGACGGTGAAAACCTCTGACACATGCAGCTCCCGGAGACGGTCACAGCTTGTCT
GTAAGCGGATGCCGGGAGCAGACAAGCCCGTCAGGGCGCGTCAGCGGGTGTTGGCGGGTGTCGGGGCTGG
CTTAACTATGCGGCATCAGAGCAGATTGTACTGAGAGTGCACCATATGCGGTGTGAAATACCGCACAGAT
GCGTAAGGAGAAAATACCGCATCAGGCGCCATTCGCCATTCAGGCTGCGCAACTGTTGGGAAGGGCGATC
GGTGCGGGCCTCTTCGCTATTACGCCAGCTGGCGAAAGGGGGATGTGCTGCAAGGCGATTAAGTTGGGTA
ACGCCAGGGTTTTCCCAGTCACGACGTTGTAAAACGACGGCCAGTGAATTCGAGCTCGGTACCCGGGGAT
CCTCTAGAGTCGACCTGCAGGCATGCAAGCTTGGCGTAATCATGGTCATAGCTGTTTCCTGTGTGAAATT
GTTATCCGCTCACAATTCCACACAACATACGAGCCGGAAGCATAAAGTGTAAAGCCTGGGGTGCCTAATG
AGTGAGCTAACTCACATTAATTGCGTTGCGCTCACTGCCCGCTTTCCAGTCGGGAAACCTGTCGTGCCAG
CTGCATTAATGAATCGGCCAACGCGCGGGGAGAGGCGGTTTGCGTATTGGGCGCTCTTCCGCTGGTCTCC
ATAAATACAGCAGCAATTGGCAAGCTGCTTACATAGAACTCGCGGCGATTGGCATGCCGCCTTAAAATTT
TTATTTTATTTTTCTTTTCTTTTCCGAATCGGATTTTGTTTTTAATATTTCATGAGACCGCTTCCTCGCT
CACTGACTCGCTGCGCTCGGTCGTTCGGCTGCGGCGAGCGGTATCAGCTCACTCAAAGGCGGTAATACGG
TTATCCACAGAATCAGGGGATAACGCAGGAAAGAACATGTGAGCAAAAGGCCAGCAAAAGGCCAGGAACC
GTAAAAAGGCCGCGTTGCTGGCGTTTTTCCATAGGCTCCGCCCCCCTGACGAGCATCACAAAAATCGACG
CTCAAGTCAGAGGTGGCGAAACCCGACAGGACTATAAAGATACCAGGCGTTTCCCCCTGGAAGCTCCCTC
GTGCGCTCTCCTGTTCCGACCCTGCCGCTTACCGGATACCTGTCCGCCTTTCTCCCTTCGGGAAGCGTGG
CGCTTTCTCATAGCTCACGCTGTAGGTATCTCAGTTCGGTGTAGGTCGTTCGCTCCAAGCTGGGCTGTGT
GCACGAACCCCCCGTTCAGCCCGACCGCTGCGCCTTATCCGGTAACTATCGTCTTGAGTCCAACCCGGTA
AGACACGACTTATCGCCACTGGCAGCAGCCACTGGTAACAGGATTAGCAGAGCGAGGTATGTAGGCGGTG
CTACAGAGTTCTTGAAGTGGTGGCCTAACTACGGCTACACTAGAAGAACAGTATTTGGTATCTGCGCTCT
GCTGAAGCCAGTTACCTTCGGAAAAAGAGTTGGTAGCTCTTGATCCGGCAAACAAACCACCGCTGGTAGC
GGTGGTTTTTTTGTTTGCAAGCAGCAGATTACGCGCAGAAAAAAAGGATCTCAAGAAGATCCTTTGATCT
TTTCTACGGGGTCTGACGCTCAGTGGAACGAAAACTCACGTTAAGGGATTTTGGTCATGAGATTATCAAA
AAGGATCTTCACCTAGATCCTTTTAAATTAAAAATGAAGTTTTAAATCAATCTAAAGTATATATGAGTAA
ACTTGGTCTGACAGTTACCAATGCTTAATCAGTGAGGCACCTATCTCAGCGATCTGTCTATTTCGTTCAT
CCATAGTTGCCTGACTCCCCGTCGTGTAGATAACTACGATACGGGAGGGCTTACCATCTGGCCCCAGTGC
TGCAATGATACCGCGAGACCCACGCTCACCGGCTCCAGATTTATCAGCAATAAACCAGCCAGCCGGAAGG
GCCGAGCGCAGAAGTGGTCCTGCAACTTTATCCGCCTCCATCCAGTCTATTAATTGTTGCCGGGAAGCTA
GAGTAAGTAGTTCGCCAGTTAATAGTTTGCGCAACGTTGTTGCCATTGCTACAGGCATCGTGGTGTCACG
CTCGTCGTTTGGTATGGCTTCATTCAGCTCCGGTTCCCAACGATCAAGGCGAGTTACATGATCCCCCATG
TTGTGCAAAAAAGCGGTTAGCTCCTTCGGTCCTCCGATCGTTGTCAGAAGTAAGTTGGCCGCAGTGTTAT
CACTCATGGTTATGGCAGCACTGCATAATTCTCTTACTGTCATGCCATCCGTAAGATGCTTTTCTGTGAC
TGGTGAGTACTCAACCAAGTCATTCTGAGAATAGTGTATGCGGCGACCGAGTTGCTCTTGCCCGGCGTCA
ATACGGGATAATACCGCGCCACATAGCAGAACTTTAAAAGTGCTCATCATTGGAAAACGTTCTTCGGGGC
GAAAACTCTCAAGGATCTTACCGCTGTTGAGATCCAGTTCGATGTAACCCACTCGTGCACCCAACTGATC
TTCAGCATCTTTTACTTTCACCAGCGTTTCTGGGTGAGCAAAAACAGGAAGGCAAAATGCCGCAAAAAAG
GGAATAAGGGCGACACGGAAATGTTGAATACTCATACTCTTCCTTTTTCAATATTATTGAAGCATTTATC
AGGGTTATTGTCTCATGAGCGGATACATATTTGAATGTATTTAGAAAAATAAACAAATAGGGGTTCCGCG
CACATTTCCCCGAAAAGTGCCACCTGACGTCTAAGAAACCATTATTATCATGACATTAACCTATAAAAAT
AGGCGTATCACGAGGCCCTTTCGTC
Features (pLannotate 1.2.2; 11 found; start..end, strand, type, name):
    137..236     +  misc_feature   bom (fragment): basis of mobility region from pBR322
    242..399     -  CDS            lacZα (fragment): LacZα fragment of β-galactosidase; lacZ fragment
    396..452     +  misc_feature   MCS: pUC18/19 multiple cloning site
    489..505     -  protein_bind   lac operator: The lac repressor binds to the lac operator to inhibit transcription in E. coli. This inhibition can be relieved by adding lactose or isopropyl-β-D-thiogalactopyranoside (IPTG). lac repressor encoded by lacI
    513..543     -  promoter       lac promoter: promoter for the E. coli lac operon
    558..579     -  protein_bind   CAP binding site: CAP binding activates transcription in the presence of cAMP. E. coli catabolite activator protein
    592..684     -  CDS            lacI (fragment): lac repressor; lacI; The lac repressor binds to the lac operator to inhibit transcription in E. coli. This inhibition can be relieved by adding lactose or isopropyl-β-D-thiogalactopyranoside (IPTG).
   1006..1594    -  rep_origin     ori: high-copy-number ColE1/pMB1/pBR322/pUC origin of replication
   1765..2625    -  CDS            AmpR: β-lactamase; bla; confers resistance to ampicillin, carbenicillin, and related antibiotics
   2626..2730    -  promoter       AmpR promoter: bla
   2825..35      +  CDS            rop (fragment) (across the origin): Rop protein, which maintains plasmids at low copy number; rop
