[The description below was written by a language model from this plasmid's Addgene catalogue record and pLannotate feature annotations shown in this document.]
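Description:
pTW088 is a small (about 2.8 kb) pUC19-based part plasmid from a modular cloning (MoClo) toolkit for assembling alphavirus replicons. It is catalogued as a synthetic biology vector and serves as a level 0 donor carrying a 3' untranslated region part, named "Lvl0 3'UTR No E1", derived from Venezuelan equine encephalitis virus. In an alphavirus replicon the 3'UTR lies at the end of the RNA and contributes sequences needed for replication by the viral replicase. The "No E1" label suggests a version lacking adjoining sequence from the E1 structural gene, although the record does not spell this out. The catalogue lists Gateway as the cloning method, while the stated purpose refers to MoClo assembly. The record does not resolve this difference.

The plasmid is maintained in E. coli through the high-copy ColE1/pUC origin and selected with ampicillin via the β-lactamase gene and its native promoter. The remaining annotated features are all standard pUC19 backbone elements: the lac promoter, operator and CAP binding site, a lacZα fragment, the pUC multiple cloning site, and short fragments of lacI, rop and the bom region. The automated annotation does not identify the viral 3'UTR insert itself or any flanking type IIS restriction sites, so its exact position and boundaries are not stated. It probably sits in the unannotated sequence next to the cloning site. The plasmid has no mammalian expression elements and is not functional on its own. It is meant to be combined with other toolkit parts to build complete replicon constructs, of the kind used for RNA-delivered, small-molecule-regulated genetic circuits in mammalian cells.
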