Addgene plasmid #115936: pTW088
Purpose: 3'UTR insert for replicon MoClo
Depositing lab: Ron Weiss. Depositing organization: Massachusetts Institute of Technology. Publication: Small-molecule-based regulation of RNA-delivered circuits in mammalian cells. Wagner TE, Becraft JR, Bodner K, Teague B, Zhang X, Woo A, Porter E, Alburquerque B, Dobosh B, Andries O, Sanders NN, Beal J, Densmore D, Kitada T, Weiss R. Nat Chem Biol. 2018 Nov;14(11):1043-1050. doi: 10.1038/s41589-018-0146-9. Epub 2018 Oct 16. PubMed 30327560.
Backbone
  Vector backbone: pUC19
  Vector type: Synthetic Biology
Growth in bacteria
  Bacterial resistance: Ampicillin, 100 μg/mL
  Growth temperature: 37°C
  Growth strain: DH5alpha
  Copy number: High Copy
Gene/Insert
  Gene/Insert name: Lvl0 3'UTR No E1
  Species: venezuelan equine encephalitis
  Cloning method: Gateway Cloning
Terms and licenses: Academic/Nonprofit Terms; Industry Terms: Not Available to Industry
How to cite: pTW088 was a gift from Ron Weiss (Addgene plasmid # 115936 ; http://n2t.net/addgene:115936 ; RRID:Addgene_115936)
